>Addgene plasmid #122025 | Rescue Septin 11 mRNA | addgene full sequence | sequence record 235844 | Addgene NGS Result
GACGGATCGGGAGATCTCCCGATCCCCTATGGTGCACTCTCAGTACAATCTGCTCTGATGCCGCATAGTT
AAGCCAGTATCTGCTCCCTGCTTGTGTGTTGGAGGTCGCTGAGTAGTGCGCGAGCAAAATTTAAGCTACA
ACAAGGCAAGGCTTGACCGACAATTGCATGAAGAATCTGCTTAGGGTTAGGCGTTTTGCGCTGCTTCGCG
ATGTACGGGCCAGATATACGCGTTGACATTGATTATTGACTAGTTATTAATAGTAATCAATTACGGGGTC
ATTAGTTCATAGCCCATATATGGAGTTCCGCGTTACATAACTTACGGTAAATGGCCCGCCTGGCTGACCG
CCCAACGACCCCCGCCCATTGACGTCAATAATGACGTATGTTCCCATAGTAACGCCAATAGGGACTTTCC
ATTGACGTCAATGGGTGGAGTATTTACGGTAAACTGCCCACTTGGCAGTACATCAAGTGTATCATATGCC
AAGTACGCCCCCTATTGACGTCAATGACGGTAAATGGCCCGCCTGGCATTATGCCCAGTACATGACCTTA
TGGGACTTTCCTACTTGGCAGTACATCTACGTATTAGTCATCGCTATTACCATGGTGATGCGGTTTTGGC
AGTACATCAATGGGCGTGGATAGCGGTTTGACTCACGGGGATTTCCAAGTCTCCACCCCATTGACGTCAA
TGGGAGTTTGTTTTGGCACCAAAATCAACGGGACTTTCCAAAATGTCGTAACAACTCCGCCCCATTGACG
CAAATGGGCGGTAGGCGTGTACGGTGGGAGGTCTATATAAGCAGAGCTCTCTGGCTAACTAGAGAACCCA
CTGCTTACTGGCTTATCGAAATTAATACGACTCACTATAGGGAGACCCAAGCTGGCTAGCGTTTAAACTT
AAGCTTGGTACCGAGCTCGGATCCACTAGTCCAGTGTGGTGGAATTCGCCCTTATGGCCGTGGCGGTGGG
GAGACCGAGTAATGAAGAACTGCGAAACTTATCACTTTCTGGCCATGTTGGATTTGACAGTCTCCCTGAC
CAGCTGGTCAACAAATCCACTTCTCAAGGATTCTGTTTCAACATCCTGTGTGTGGGAGAGACAGGTATTG
GCAAATCCACATTGATGGACACTTTATTCAACACCAAATTTGAAAGTGACCCAGCTACTCACAACGAACC
AGGTGTCCGGTTAAAAGCCAGAAGTTACGAACTGCAGGAAAGCAACGTACGGCTGAAGCTAACCATTGTT
GACACAGTGGGATTTGGAGACCAGATTAATAAAGACGACAGCTATAAGCCCATAGTGGAGTACATTGACG
CCCAGTTTGAGGCCTACTTGCAAGAGGAATTGAAAATTAAGCGTTCTCTCTTCAACTACCACGACACGAG
GATTCACGCCTGCCTTTACTTTATCGCCCCCACGGGACATTCACTGAAGTCCCTGGACCTGGTCACCATG
AAGAAGCTGGACAGCAAGGTGAACATCATCCCAATCATTGCGAAAGCCGACACCATCGCCAAGAACGAAT
TGCACAAGTTCAAGAGTAAGATCATGAGTGAACTCGTGAGCAACGGAGTCCAGATATATCAGTTCCCCAC
CGATGAGGAAACGGTGGCCGAGATTAATGCAACGATGAGTGTCCATCTCCCATTTGCAGTGGTTGGCAGT
ACCGAAGAGGTGAAGATTGGCAACAAGATGGCGAAGGCCAGGCAGTACCCTTGGGGTGTGGTGCAGGTTG
AGAACGAAAACCACTGTGATTTTGTGAAGCTGAGGGAGATGCTAATTCGCGTTAATATGGAGGACCTGCG
AGAGCAGACGCACACTCGCCACTACGAGTTGTATCGGCGCTGTAAGCTCGAGGAGATGGGCTTCAAGGAC
ACTGACCCTGACAGCAAGCCCTTCAGTCTTCAGGAGACATATGAAGCAAAGAGGAATGAGTTCCTGGGAG
AGCTGCAGAAGAAGGAGGAGGAGATGAGACAGATGTTTGTCATGAGAGTGAAGGAGAAAGAGGCGGAGCT
CAAGGAGGCGGAGAAAGAGCTTCATGAGAAGTTTGACCTCCTGAAGCGGACTCACCAAGAGGAGAAGAAA
AAGGTGGAAGACAAGAAGAAGGAGCTTGAGGAGGAGGTGAGCAACTTCCAGAAGAAGAAGGCGGCGGCTC
AGCTCTTGCAGTCGCAGGCCCAGCAGTCTGGGGCCCAGCAGACCAAGAAGGACAAGGATAAGAAAAATAG
TCCCTGGCTCTGCACGGAATAAACGATACTCTCAAATCTAACTGGACGTGCTTTCGCCTTCGCATCTTCT
TCTTTATGTAGCCATCACGTTGCCAAGCCCTACTCTCTCTTAATGGACAGCATTAGAAGAGCGGGAGCTG
TCTGTTCACGAGTTGGGGAAGAGTTACCTCATCTCCACCATCGCCTCCCATTCTTTAAAGTCTGGGTCAA
ACATTGCACTGCTGTTTGTAATTGTCAATGTCTGTTTACAAACCACCACCCTCAGTGGCTACCGAAGTGA
CTTCAACTACCAAACAAAATAACAATAATATTAAGAGTGGAATAGAAAATGTAGGCCCAAACCTGGGGAC
TTGGGCTGGAATCCTCTTGCTTATTAGCTGCCATTTCTTGAACCTCCTGATCTAAGACCTTATGGACCGA
AGAGAGCATGTACCTCACTTGAGGTTGTCATCACCTGCAGGGCAAACATAGCACAAGGTACCCCCTGGTC
TCTATCCTATGGGCAAATTTCACCAACCCCATCAGGATCTAAAGCTCTTAGCAGGTCATCAGAGCGGGGC
AACCCTTGCTGCCTCCTATTGGTTTTGTGGGTTGTTCTGGTGTGGGATTTTAGAAAAGGAAAAAAAAAAA
GAAAGGTATTGCATGCACAGAGGTGCCTGCAGTTTTCCCTCTGGAACGTCCTGTTGATACGGTGTTTTTA
TTTTTCAGCTGACCATCTGCCTCTTGAGAGAAAGAAGTGGGCATCCAAGGGCGAATTCTGCAGATATCCA
GCACAGTGGCGGCCGCTCGAGTCTAGAGGGCCCGTTTAAACCCGCTGATCAGCCTCGACTGTGCCTTCTA
GTTGCCAGCCATCTGTTGTTTGCCCCTCCCCCGTGCCTTCCTTGACCCTGGAAGGTGCCACTCCCACTGT
CCTTTCCTAATAAAATGAGGAAATTGCATCGCATTGTCTGAGTAGGTGTCATTCTATTCTGGGGGGTGGG
GTGGGGCAGGACAGCAAGGGGGAGGATTGGGAAGACAATAGCAGGCATGCTGGGGATGCGGTGGGCTCTA
TGGCTTCTGAGGCGGAAAGAACCAGCTGGGGCTCTAGGGGGTATCCCC
[124 nt withheld, positions 3339-3462]
C
[91 nt withheld, positions 3464-3554]
A
[49 nt withheld, positions 3556-3604]
CCTTTGACGTTGGAGTCCACGTTCTTT
[37 nt withheld, positions 3632-3668]
ACCCTATCTCGGTCTATTCTTTTGATTTATAAGGGATTTTGCCGATTTCGGCCTATTGGTTAAAAAATGA
GCTGATTTAACAAAAATTTAACGCGAATTAATTCTGTGGAATGTGTGTCAGTTAGGGTGTGGAAAGTCCC
CAGGCTCCCCAGCAGGCAGAAGTATGCAAAGCATGCATCTCAATTAGTCAGCAACCAGGTGTGGAAAGTC
CCCAGGCTCCCCAGCAGGCAGAAGTATGCAAAGCATGCATCTCAATTAGTCAGCAACCATAGTCCCGCCC
CTAACTCCGCCCATCCCGCCCCTAACTCCGCCCAGTTCCGCCCATTCTCCGCCCCATGGCTGACTAATTT
TTTTTATTTATGCAGAGGCCGAGGCCGCCTCTGCCTCTGAGCTATTCCAGAAGTAGTGAGGAGGCTTTTT
TGGAGGCCTAGGCTTTTGCAAAAAGCTCCCGGGAGCTTGTATATCCATTTTCGGATCTGATCAAGAGACA
GGATGAGGATCGTTTCGCATGATTGAACAAGATGGATTGCACGCAGGTTCTCCGGCCGCTTGGGTGGAGA
GGCTATTCGGCTATGACTGGGCACAACAGACAATCGGCTGCTCTGATGCCGCCGTGTTCCGGCTGTCAGC
GCAGGGGCGCCCGGTTCTTTTTGTCAAGACCGACCTGTCCGGTGCCCTGAATGAACTGCAGGACGAGGCA
GCGCGACTATCGTGGCTGGCCACGACGGGCGTTCCTTGCGCAGCTGTGCTCGACGTTGTCACTGAAGCGG
GAAGGGACTGGCTGCTATTGGGCGAAGTGCCGGGGCAGGATCTCCTGTCATCTCACCTTGCTCCTGCCGA
GAAAGTATCCATCATGGCTGATGCAATGCGGCGGCTGCATACGCTTGATCCGGCTACCTGCCCATTCGAC
CACCAAGCGAAACATCGCATCGAGCGAGCACGTACTCGGATGGAAGCCGGTCTTGTCGATCAGGATGATC
TGGACGAAGAGCATCAGGGGCTCGCGCCAGCCGAACTGTTCGCCAGGCTCAAGGCGCGCATGCCCGACGG
CGAGGATCTCGTCGTGACCCATGGCGATGCCTGCTTGCCGAATATCATGGTGGAAAATGGCCGCTTTTCT
GGATTCATCGACTGTGGCCGGCTGGGTGTGGCGGACCGCTATCAGGACATAGCGTTGGCTACCCGTGATA
TTGCTGAAGAGCTTGGCGGCGAATGGGCTGACCGCTTCCTCGTGCTTTACGGTATCGCCGCTCCCGATTC
GCAGCGCATCGCCTTCTATCGCCTTCTTGACGAGTTCTTCTGAGCGGGACTCTGGGGTTCGAAATGACCG
ACCAAGCGACGCCCAACCTGCCATCACGAGATTTCGATTCCACCGCCGCCTTCTATGAAAGGTTGGGCTT
CGGAATCGTTTTCCGGGACGCCGGCTGGATGATCCTCCAGCGCGGGGATCTCATGCTGGAGTTCTTCGCC
CACCCCAACTTGTTTATTGCAGCTTATAATGGTTACAAATAAAGCAATAGCATCACAAATTTCACAAATA
AAGCATTTTTTTCACTGCATTCTAGTTGTGGTTTGTCCAAACTCATCAATGTATCTTATCATGTCTGTAT
ACCGTCGACCTCTAGCTAGAGCTTGGCGTAATCATGGTCATAGCTGTTTCCTGTGTGAAATTGTTATCCG
CTCACAATTCCACACAACATACGAGCCGGAAGCATAAAGTGTAAAGCCTGGGGTGCCTAATGAGTGAGCT
AACTCACATTAATTGCGTTGCGCTCACTGCCCGCTTTCCAGTCGGGAAACCTGTCGTGCCAGCTGCATTA
ATGAATCGGCCAACGCGCGGGGAGAGGCGGTTTGCGTATTGGGCGCTCTTCCGCTTCCTCGCTCACTGAC
TCGCTGCGCTCGGTCGTTCGGCTGCGGCGAGCGGTATCAGCTCACTCAAAGGCGGTAATACGGTTATCCG
CAGAATCAGGGGATAACGCAGGAAAGAACATGTGAGCAAAAGGCCAGCAAAAGGCCAGGAACCGTAAAAA
GGCCGCGTTGCTGGCGTTTTTCCATAGGCTCCGCCCCCCTGACGAGCATCACAAAAATCGACGCTCAAGT
CAGAGGTGGCGAAACCCGACAGGACTATAAAGATACCAGGCGTTTCCCCCTGGAAGCTCCCTCGTGCGCT
CTCCTGTTCCGACCCTGCCGCTTACCGGATACCTGTCCGCCTTTCTCCCTTCGGGAAGCGTGGCGCTTTC
TCATAGCTCACGCTGTAGGTATCTCAGTTCGGTGTAGGTCGTTCGCTCCAAGCTGGGCTGTGTGCACGAA
CCCCCCGTTCAGCCCGACCGCTGCGCCTTATCCGGTAACTATCGTCTTGAGTCCAACCCGGTAAGACACG
ACTTATCGCCACTGGCAGCAGCCACTGGTAACAGGATTAGCAGAGCGAGGTATGTAGGCGGTGCTACAGA
GTTCTTGAAGTGGTGGCCTAACTACGGCTACACTAGAAGAACAGTATTTGGTATCTGCGCTCTGCTGAAG
CCAGTTACCTTCGGAAAAAGAGTTGGTAGCTCTTGATCCGGCAAACAAACCACCGCTGGTAGCGGTGGTT
TTTTTGTTTGCAAGCAGCAGATTACGCGCAGAAAAAAAGGATCTCAAGAAGATCCTTTGATCTTTTCTAC
GGGGTCTGACGCTCAGTGGAACGAAAACTCACGTTAAGGGATTTTGGTCATGAGATTATCAAAAAGGATC
TTCACCTAGATCCTTTTAAATTAAAAATGAAGTTTTAAATCAATCTAAAGTATATATGAGTAAACTTGGT
CTGACAGTTACCAATGCTTAATCAGTGAGGCACCTATCTCAGCGATCTGTCTATTTCGTTCATCCATAGT
TGCCTGACTCCCCGTCGTGTAGATAACTACGATACGGGAGGGCTTACCATCTGGCCCCAGTGCTGCAATG
ATACCGCGAGACCCACGCTCACCGGCTCCAGATTTATCAGCAATAAACCAGCCAGCCGGAAGGGCCGAGC
GCAGAAGTGGTCCTGCAACTTTATCCGCCTCCATCCAGTCTATTAATTGTTGCCGGGAAGCTAGAGTAAG
TAGTTCGCCAGTTAATAGTTTGCGCAACGTTGTTGCCATTGCTACAGGCATCGTGGTGTCACGCTCGTCG
TTTGGTATGGCTTCATTCAGCTCCGGTTCCCAACGATCAAGGCGAGTTACATGATCCCCCATGTTGTGCA
AAAAAGCGGTTAGCTCCTTCGGTCCTCCGATCGTTGTCAGAAGTAAGTTGGCCGCAGTGTTATCACTCAT
GGTTATGGCAGCACTGCATAATTCTCTTACTGTCATGCCATCCGTAAGATGCTTTTCTGTGACTGGTGAG
TACTCAACCAAGTCATTCTGAGAATAGTGTATGCGGCGACCGAGTTGCTCTTGCCCGGCGTCAATACGGG
ATAATACCGCGCCACATAGCAGAACTTTAAAAGTGCTCATCATTGGAAAACGTTCTTCGGGGCGAAAACT
CTCAAGGATCTTACCGCTGTTGAGATCCAGTTCGATGTAACCCACTCGTGCACCCAACTGATCTTCAGCA
TCTTTTACTTTCACCAGCGTTTCTGGGTGAGCAAAAACAGGAAGGCAAAATGCCGCAAAAAAGGGAATAA
GGGCGACACGGAAATGTTGAATACTCATACTCTTCCTTTTTCAATATTATTGAAGCATTTATCAGGGTTA
TTGTCTCATGAGCGGATACATATTTGAATGTATTTAGAAAAATAAACAAATAGGGGTTCCGCGCACATTT
CCCCGAAAAGTGCCACCTGACGTC
Features (pLannotate 1.2.2; 20 found; start..end, strand, type, name):
     28..80      -  misc_feature   bom (fragment): basis of mobility region from pBR322
    235..614     +  enhancer       CMV enhancer: human cytomegalovirus immediate early enhancer
    615..818     +  promoter       CMV promoter: human cytomegalovirus (CMV) immediate early promoter
    814..847     +  LTR            5' LTR (truncated) (fragment): truncated 5' long terminal repeat (LTR) from HIV-1
    863..881     +  promoter       T7 promoter: promoter for bacteriophage T7 RNA polymerase
    964..2259    +  CDS            Septin11: SEP11_MOUSE - Also known as D5Ertd606e From Mus musculus (Mouse).
   3069..3293    +  polyA_signal   bGH poly(A) signal: bovine growth hormone polyadenylation signal
   3297..3318    +  promoter       SV40 promoter (fragment): SV40 enhancer and early promoter
   3339..3767    +  rep_origin     f1 ori (sequence partly withheld): f1 bacteriophage origin of replication; arrow indicates direction of (+) strand synthesis
   3781..4110    +  promoter       SV40 promoter: SV40 enhancer and early promoter
   4177..4968    +  CDS            neo: KKA2_KLEPN - Also known as kan, nptII. Experimental evidence at protein level: Swiss-Prot protein existence level 1. Resistance to kanamycin, neomycin, paromomycin, ribostamycin, butirosin and gentamicin B. From Klebsiella pneumoniae.
   4992..5150    +  CDS            ble (fragment): BLE_KLEPN - Experimental evidence at protein level: Swiss-Prot protein existence level 1. Binding protein with a strong affinity to the bleomycin family of antibiotics. Binds to CL990; an antimitotic-antibiotic compound. From Klebsiella pneumoniae.
   5145..5266    +  polyA_signal   SV40 poly(A) signal: SV40 polyadenylation signal
   5339..5355    -  protein_bind   lac operator: The lac repressor binds to the lac operator to inhibit transcription in E. coli. This inhibition can be relieved by adding lactose or isopropyl-β-D-thiogalactopyranoside (IPTG). lac repressor encoded by lacI
   5363..5393    -  promoter       lac promoter: promoter for the E. coli lac operon
   5408..5429    -  protein_bind   CAP binding site: CAP binding activates transcription in the presence of cAMP. E. coli catabolite activator protein
   5442..5534    -  CDS            lacI (fragment): lac repressor; lacI; The lac repressor binds to the lac operator to inhibit transcription in E. coli. This inhibition can be relieved by adding lactose or isopropyl-β-D-thiogalactopyranoside (IPTG).
   5717..6305    -  rep_origin     ori: high-copy-number ColE1/pMB1/pBR322/pUC origin of replication
   6476..7336    -  CDS            AmpR: β-lactamase; bla; confers resistance to ampicillin, carbenicillin, and related antibiotics
   7337..7441    -  promoter       AmpR promoter: bla
