[The description below was written by a language model from this plasmid's Addgene catalogue record and pLannotate feature annotations shown in this document.]
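Description:
Rescue Septin 11 mRNA is a mammalian expression plasmid built on the pcDNA3.1 backbone that carries the rat (R. norvegicus) SEPT11 coding sequence, splice variant II, cloned between HindIII and XbaI sites. The open reading frame sits downstream of the human cytomegalovirus immediate-early enhancer and promoter and is followed, after a stretch of unannotated sequence, by the bovine growth hormone polyadenylation signal, giving strong constitutive expression in transfected mammalian cells. A T7 promoter between the CMV promoter and the insert allows in vitro transcription. The automated annotation matched the insert to the mouse Septin 11 protein entry, which reflects close homology rather than a different source; the catalogue record states the insert is from rat. No epitope tag or fluorescent reporter is annotated or described.

The defining feature of the insert is a set of silent substitutions in five consecutive codons covering amino acids 277 to 281. These alter the nucleotide sequence at the target site of the SEPT11 sh2 shRNA while leaving the encoded protein unchanged, so the transcript escapes knockdown. The plasmid is therefore intended for co-expression with sh2 in rescue experiments, to test whether phenotypes of Septin 11 depletion are specific; the associated work concerned Septin 11 in neuronal cytoarchitecture and GABAergic synapses.

In bacteria the plasmid is maintained at high copy from a ColE1/pUC-type origin and selected with ampicillin through the β-lactamase gene. An SV40 early promoter drives a neomycin phosphotransferase gene terminated by the SV40 poly(A) signal, permitting G418 selection of stable mammalian transfectants, and an f1 origin is present for single-stranded DNA production. Short fragments annotated as an HIV-1 LTR, ble and lacI are likely incidental matches to backbone sequence.
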