Addgene plasmid #122025: Rescue Septin 11 mRNA
Purpose: Rescue mRNA for Septin 11 Knock Down with sh2 shRNA. Splice variant II (EU711415) with 5 silent mutations at SEPT11 sh2 shRNA target site.
Depositing lab: Angel de Blas. Depositing organization: University of Connecticut. Publication: Septin 11 is present in GABAergic synapses and plays a functional role in the cytoarchitecture of neurons and GABAergic synaptic connectivity. Li X, Serwanski DR, Miralles CP, Nagata K, De Blas AL. J Biol Chem. 2009 Jun 19;284(25):17253-65. doi: 10.1074/jbc.M109.008870. Epub 2009 Apr 20. PubMed 19380581.
Backbone
  Vector backbone: pCDNA 3.1
  Vector type: Mammalian Expression
Growth in bacteria
  Bacterial resistance: Ampicillin, 100 μg/mL
  Growth temperature: 37°C
  Growth strain: DH5alpha
  Copy number: High Copy
Gene/Insert
  Gene/Insert name: SEPT11
  Species: R. norvegicus (rat)
  Mutation: Silent mutations are in 5 consecutive codons (CUGAUCCGAGUGAAC to CUAAUUCGCGUUAAU) a.a. 277-281 both encode (LIRVN). This is the SEPT11 sh2 shRNA target site.
  Entrez Gene: Sept11
  Cloning method: Restriction Enzyme; 5′ cloning site HindIII (unknown if destroyed); 3′ cloning site XbaI (unknown if destroyed)
  Sequencing primers: 5′ unknown
Resource information
  A portion of this plasmid was derived from a plasmid made by: Insert was originally cloned in Angel de Blas's lab.
Terms and licenses: Academic/Nonprofit Terms; Industry Terms: Not Available to Industry
How to cite: Rescue Septin 11 mRNA was a gift from Angel de Blas (Addgene plasmid # 122025 ; http://n2t.net/addgene:122025 ; RRID:Addgene_122025)
